Addgene plasmid #12762: DCT.VV.Orf74
Purpose: This plasmid was designed for screening purposes and may contain discrepancies relative to the current canonical GenBank version of the gene.
Depositing lab: Jack Bennink & Jon Yewdell. Depositing organization: National Institute of Allergy and Infectious Diseases (NIAID). Publication: Identification of poxvirus CD8+ T cell determinants to enable rational design and characterization of smallpox vaccines. Tscharke DC, Karupiah G, Zhou J, Palmore T, Irvine KR, Haeryfar SM, Williams S, Sidney J, Sette A, Bennink JR, Yewdell JW. J Exp Med. 2005 January 3; 201(1): 95–104. 10.1084/jem.20041912 PubMed 15623576.
Backbone
  Vector backbone: pcDNA 3.1D V5-His-TOPO
  Backbone manufacturer: Invitrogen
  Backbone size w/o insert (bp): 5514
  Vector type: Mammalian Expression
  Selectable markers: Neomycin (select with G418)
Growth in bacteria
  Bacterial resistance: Ampicillin, 100 μg/mL
  Growth temperature: 37°C
  Growth strain: DH5alpha
  Copy number: High Copy
Gene/Insert
  Gene/Insert name: VV.Orf74 (alt names: VV_WR_159; IEV membrane protein)
  Species: Vaccinia Virus
  Insert size (bp): 666
  GenBank ID: 9791100
  Cloning method: Restriction Enzyme; 5′ cloning site BamHI (not destroyed); 3′ cloning site BamHI (not destroyed)
  Sequencing primers: 5′ Universal T7
Terms and licenses: Academic/Nonprofit Terms; Industry Terms: Not Available to Industry
Depositor comments: Please see the Vaccinia kit page ( https://www.addgene.org/vvorf/ ) for more information. The kit page contains the supplemental VVOrfData spreadsheet, which includes important information about this plasmid. The plasmid and insert names provided here relate only to this library. The name of the ORF (if present) in VACV strain Copenhagen and the name of the ORF (if annotated) in VACV strain WR sequence can be found in VVOrfData spreadsheet. Please note that the amino acid sequence given for each ORF in the spreadsheet may contain some errors. Additionally, changes from the expected sequence may be present in these plasmids. Please see Addgene's quality control sequence and sequencing notes in the VVOrfData spreadsheet before ordering this plasmid.
How to cite: DCT.VV.Orf74 was a gift from Jack Bennink & Jon Yewdell (Addgene plasmid # 12762 ; http://n2t.net/addgene:12762 ; RRID:Addgene_12762)
