[The description below was written by a language model from this plasmid's Addgene catalogue record.]
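Description:
DCT.VV.Orf74 is a mammalian expression plasmid built on the commercial pcDNA 3.1D V5-His-TOPO backbone (about 5.5 kb without insert) and carrying a 666 bp open reading frame from vaccinia virus. The insert, designated VV.Orf74 within its library, is also recorded as VV_WR_159 and is described as an IEV (intracellular enveloped virion) membrane protein. The record lists BamHI sites, both retained, at the 5′ and 3′ ends of the insert, and a universal T7 primer for sequencing from the 5′ side. The plasmid is maintained at high copy number in E. coli under ampicillin selection, and it carries a neomycin resistance marker that permits G418 selection in mammalian cells.

The record does not explicitly list the promoter or tags. pcDNA 3.1-series vectors generally drive expression from the CMV immediate-early promoter, and this backbone, as its name indicates, offers C-terminal V5 and polyhistidine tags. Whether the viral ORF is fused in frame to those tags is not stated.

The construct belongs to a collection of plasmids, each expressing an individual vaccinia ORF, associated with work identifying poxvirus CD8+ T cell determinants to support smallpox vaccine design and characterization. It was made for screening rather than as a sequence-verified reference clone. The depositors caution that the insert may differ from the canonical GenBank sequence, that the plasmid and ORF names apply only within this library, and that correspondence to the Copenhagen and WR strain nomenclature, along with sequencing notes, is given in a supplementary spreadsheet accompanying the kit.
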