>Addgene plasmid #12762 | DCT.VV.Orf74 | addgene partial sequence | sequence record 19157 | T7 5'-TAATACGACTCACTATAGGG-3'
CACCGAATTCCAGCTGACCACCATGATGCTGGTACCTCTTATCACGGTGACCGTAGTTGCGGGAACAATA
TTAGTATGTTATATATTATATATTTGTAGGAAAAAGATACGTACTGTCTATAATGACAATAAAATTATCA
TGACAAAATTAAAAAAGATAAAGAGTTCTAATTCCAGCAAATCTAGTAAATCAACTGATAGCGAATCAGA
CTGGGAGGATCACTGTAGTGCTATGGAACAAAACAATGACGTAGATAATATTTCTAGGAATGAGATATTG
GACGATGATAGCTTCGCTGGTAGTTTAATATGGGATAACGAATCCAATGTCATGGCGCCTAGCACAGAAC
ACATTTACGATAGTGTTGCTGGAAGCACGCTGCTAATAAATAATGATCGTAATGAACAGACTATTTATCA
GAACACTACAGTAGTAATTAATGAGACGGAGACTGTTGAAGTACTTAATGAAGATACCAAACAGAATCCT
AACTATTCATCCAATCCTTTCGTAAATTATAATAAAACCAGTATTTGTAGCAAGTCAAATCCGTTCATTA
CAGAACTCAACAATAAATTTAGTGAGAATAATCCGTTTAGACGAGCACATAGCGATGATTATCTTAATAA
GCAAGAACAAGATCATGAACACGATGATATAGAATCATCGGTCGTATCATTTGGTGTGAGCATTTCCCGG
GGATCCGAATAAAGGGTCAAGACAATTCTGCAGATATCCAGCACAGTGGC
